Addgene plasmid #226990: pUC19-U6-SpCas9_gRNA-OPA1-del_exon5-gRNA1b_(CJT92)
Purpose: pUC19 plasmid with U6 promoter and SpCas9 gRNA to create an OPA1-del_exon5 cell line via nuclease mediate excision, gRNA 1b must be used with gRNA 2a or 2b
Depositing lab: Benjamin Kleinstiver. Depositing organization: Massachusetts General Hospital. Publication: In situ architecture of Opa1-dependent mitochondrial cristae remodeling. Fry MY, Navarro PP, Hakim P, Ananda VY, Qin X, Landoni JC, Rath S, Inde Z, Lugo CM, Luce BE, Ge Y, McDonald JL, Ali I, Ha LL, Kleinstiver BP, Chan DC, Sarosiek KA, Chao LH. EMBO J. 2024 Feb;43(3):391-413. doi: 10.1038/s44318-024-00027-2. Epub 2024 Jan 15. PubMed 38225406.
Backbone
  Vector backbone: BPK1520
  Backbone manufacturer: Keith Joung, Addgene plasmid #65777
  Vector type: Mammalian Expression, CRISPR
Growth in bacteria
  Bacterial resistance: Ampicillin, 100 μg/mL
  Growth temperature: 37°C
  Growth strain: DH5alpha
  Copy number: High Copy
Gene/Insert
  Gene/Insert name: SpCas9 gRNA 1b to create OPA1-del_exon5 (alt names: CJT92; pUC19-U6-SpCas9_gRNA-OPA1-del_exon5-gRNA1b_(CJT92))
  gRNA/shRNA sequence: GTTCTCCTCATTGTGAACTCG
  Species: Synthetic
  Promoter: U6
  Cloning method: Restriction Enzyme; 5′ cloning site Unknown (unknown if destroyed)
  Sequencing primers: 5′ oS280-CAGGGTTATTGTCTCATGAGCGG
Terms and licenses: Academic/Nonprofit Terms; Industry Terms: Not Available to Industry
How to cite: pUC19-U6-SpCas9_gRNA-OPA1-del_exon5-gRNA1b_(CJT92) was a gift from Benjamin Kleinstiver (Addgene plasmid # 226990 ; http://n2t.net/addgene:226990 ; RRID:Addgene_226990)
