[The description below was written by a language model from this plasmid's Addgene catalogue record and pLannotate feature annotations shown in this document.]
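Description:
pUC19-U6-SpCas9_gRNA-OPA1-del_exon5-gRNA1b_(CJT92) is a compact (about 2.3 kb) guide RNA expression plasmid built on the BPK1520 backbone, a pUC19-derived vector for delivering SpCas9 single guide RNAs to mammalian cells. It is propagated in E. coli as a high-copy plasmid through its ColE1/pUC-type origin of replication and is selected with ampicillin via a β-lactamase gene driven by its native bla promoter. It carries no mammalian selection marker, reporter or nuclease coding sequence, so Cas9 must be provided from a separate source.

The payload is a single RNA polymerase III transcription unit. The human U6 promoter sits immediately upstream of a short gap in the annotation, which corresponds to the position of the cloned target-specific spacer, followed by the Streptococcus pyogenes Cas9 gRNA scaffold. Transcription therefore yields a complete sgRNA that directs SpCas9 to a site at the OPA1 locus. The feature table also flags a short attB1 fragment upstream of the U6 promoter; this is a partial match and is unlikely to function as a Gateway recombination site here.

The guide is one half of a paired-cut strategy: gRNA 1b is designed to be used together with a second guide (2a or 2b), so that two nuclease-induced breaks excise OPA1 exon 5 and generate an OPA1-del_exon5 cell line. The record lists the insert species as synthetic and does not state the species of the targeted genome. The associated work concerns Opa1-dependent remodeling of mitochondrial cristae.
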