Features (pLannotate 1.2.2; 6 found; start..end, strand, type, name):
     13..30      +  protein_bind   attB1 (fragment): mutant version of attB; recombination site for the Gateway® BP reaction BP Clonase™
     82..322     +  promoter       U6 promoter: RNA polymerase III promoter for human U6 snRNA
    352..427     +  misc_RNA       gRNA scaffold: guide RNA scaffold for the Streptococcus pyogenes CRISPR/Cas9 system
    531..1119    -  rep_origin     ori: high-copy-number ColE1/pMB1/pBR322/pUC origin of replication
   1290..2150    -  CDS            AmpR: β-lactamase; bla; confers resistance to ampicillin, carbenicillin, and related antibiotics
   2151..2255    -  promoter       AmpR promoter: bla
>Addgene plasmid #226990 | pUC19-U6-SpCas9_gRNA-OPA1-del_exon5-gRNA1b_(CJT92) | addgene full sequence | sequence record 451250 | Addgene NGS Result
GACGTCGCTAGCTGTACAAAAAAGCAGGCTTTAAAGGAACCAATTCAGTCGACTGGATCCGGTACCAAGG
TCGGGCAGGAAGAGGGCCTATTTCCCATGATTCCTTCATATTTGCATATACGATACAAGGCTGTTAGAGA
GATAATTAGAATTAATTTGACTGTAAACACAAAGATATTAGTACAAAATACGTGACGTAGAAAGTAATAA
TTTCTTGGGTAGTTTGCAGTTTTAAAATTATGTTTTAAAATGGACTATCATATGCTTACCGTAACTTGAA
AGTATTTCGATTTCTTGGCTTTATATATCTTGTGGAAAGGACGAAACACCGTTCTCCTCATTGTGAACTC
GGTTTTAGAGCTAGAAATAGCAAGTTAAAATAAGGCTAGTCCGTTATCAACTTGAAAAAGTGGCACCGAG
TCGGTGCTTTTTTTAAGCTTGGGCCGCTCGAGGTACCTCTCTACATATGACATGTGAGCAAAAGGCCAGC
AAAAGGCCAGGAACCGTAAAAAGGCCGCGTTGCTGGCGTTTTTCCATAGGCTCCGCCCCCCTGACGAGCA
TCACAAAAATCGACGCTCAAGTCAGAGGTGGCGAAACCCGACAGGACTATAAAGATACCAGGCGTTTCCC
CCTGGAAGCTCCCTCGTGCGCTCTCCTGTTCCGACCCTGCCGCTTACCGGATACCTGTCCGCCTTTCTCC
CTTCGGGAAGCGTGGCGCTTTCTCATAGCTCACGCTGTAGGTATCTCAGTTCGGTGTAGGTCGTTCGCTC
CAAGCTGGGCTGTGTGCACGAACCCCCCGTTCAGCCCGACCGCTGCGCCTTATCCGGTAACTATCGTCTT
GAGTCCAACCCGGTAAGACACGACTTATCGCCACTGGCAGCAGCCACTGGTAACAGGATTAGCAGAGCGA
GGTATGTAGGCGGTGCTACAGAGTTCTTGAAGTGGTGGCCTAACTACGGCTACACTAGAAGAACAGTATT
TGGTATCTGCGCTCTGCTGAAGCCAGTTACCTTCGGAAAAAGAGTTGGTAGCTCTTGATCCGGCAAACAA
ACCACCGCTGGTAGCGGTGGTTTTTTTGTTTGCAAGCAGCAGATTACGCGCAGAAAAAAAGGATCTCAAG
AAGATCCTTTGATCTTTTCTACGGGGTCTGACGCTCAGTGGAACGAAAACTCACGTTAAGGGATTTTGGT
CATGAGATTATCAAAAAGGATCTTCACCTAGATCCTTTTAAATTAAAAATGAAGTTTTAAATCAATCTAA
AGTATATATGAGTAAACTTGGTCTGACAGTTACCAATGCTTAATCAGTGAGGCACCTATCTCAGCGATCT
GTCTATTTCGTTCATCCATAGTTGCCTGACTCCCCGTCGTGTAGATAACTACGATACGGGAGGGCTTACC
ATCTGGCCCCAGTGCTGCAATGATACCGCGAGACCCACGCTCACCGGCTCCAGATTTATCAGCAATAAAC
CAGCCAGCCGGAAGGGCCGAGCGCAGAAGTGGTCCTGCAACTTTATCCGCCTCCATCCAGTCTATTAATT
GTTGCCGGGAAGCTAGAGTAAGTAGTTCGCCAGTTAATAGTTTGCGCAACGTTGTTGCCATTGCTACAGG
CATCGTGGTGTCACGCTCGTCGTTTGGTATGGCTTCATTCAGCTCCGGTTCCCAACGATCAAGGCGAGTT
ACATGATCCCCCATGTTGTGCAAAAAAGCGGTTAGCTCCTTCGGTCCTCCGATCGTTGTCAGAAGTAAGT
TGGCCGCAGTGTTATCACTCATGGTTATGGCAGCACTGCATAATTCTCTTACTGTCATGCCATCCGTAAG
ATGCTTTTCTGTGACTGGTGAGTACTCAACCAAGTCATTCTGAGAATAGTGTATGCGGCGACCGAGTTGC
TCTTGCCCGGCGTCAATACGGGATAATACCGCGCCACATAGCAGAACTTTAAAAGTGCTCATCATTGGAA
AACGTTCTTCGGGGCGAAAACTCTCAAGGATCTTACCGCTGTTGAGATCCAGTTCGATGTAACCCACTCG
TGCACCCAACTGATCTTCAGCATCTTTTACTTTCACCAGCGTTTCTGGGTGAGCAAAAACAGGAAGGCAA
AATGCCGCAAAAAAGGGAATAAGGGCGACACGGAAATGTTGAATACTCATACTCTTCCTTTTTCAATATT
ATTGAAGCATTTATCAGGGTTATTGTCTCATGAGCGGATACATATTTGAATGTATTTAGAAAAATAAACA
AATAGGGGTTCCGCGCACATTTCCCCGAAAAGTGCCACCT
